Addgene plasmid #52132: pcdna3 T7 Jip1b(471-707)(C478S and C699T)
Purpose: a mammalian scaffold protein that mediates the activation of a MAP kinase signaling pathway.
Depositing lab: Roger Davis. Depositing organization: University of Massachusetts, Worcester. Publication: A mammalian scaffold complex that selectively mediates MAP kinase activation. Whitmarsh AJ, Cavanagh J, Tournier C, Yasuda J, Davis RJ. Science. 1998 Sep 11;281(5383):1671-4. 10.1126/science.281.5383.1671 PubMed 9733513.
Backbone
  Vector backbone: pcDNA3
  Backbone manufacturer: invitrogen
  Backbone size w/o insert (bp): 5446
  Vector type: Mammalian Expression
Growth in bacteria
  Bacterial resistance: Ampicillin, 100 μg/mL
  Growth temperature: 37°C
  Growth strain: DH5alpha
  Copy number: High Copy
Gene/Insert
  Gene/Insert name: JNK interacting protein-1b (JIP-1b)(471-707)(M1+6 )
  Species: M. musculus (mouse)
  Insert size (bp): 743
  Mutation: deleted amino acid 1-470 and changed C478S and C699T
  GenBank ID: AF054611.1
  Entrez Gene: Mapk8ip1 (a.k.a. IB1, JIP-1, Jip1, Prkm8ip, Skip, mjip-2a)
  Tag / fusion protein: T7 (N terminal on backbone)
  Cloning method: Restriction Enzyme; 5′ cloning site Hind III (not destroyed); 3′ cloning site EcoRV (not destroyed)
  Sequencing primers: 5′ T7; 3′ Sp6
Terms and licenses: Academic/Nonprofit Terms; Industry Terms: Not Available to Industry
How to cite: pcdna3 T7 Jip1b(471-707)(C478S and C699T) was a gift from Roger Davis (Addgene plasmid # 52132 ; http://n2t.net/addgene:52132 ; RRID:Addgene_52132)
