[The description below was written by a language model from this plasmid's Addgene catalogue record.]
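Description:
pcdna3 T7 Jip1b(471-707)(C478S and C699T) is a mammalian expression plasmid built on the Invitrogen pcDNA3 backbone (about 5.4 kb without insert). It is propagated in E. coli as a high-copy plasmid under ampicillin selection. No feature table accompanies the record, so individual backbone elements are not itemised. pcDNA3 is generally known as a vector that drives inserts from the CMV immediate-early promoter and carries a neomycin-resistance cassette for selection in mammalian cells. It also has T7 and SP6 promoter sites flanking the polylinker, which is consistent with the T7 and Sp6 sequencing primers listed here.

The insert is a roughly 743 bp fragment of mouse JNK interacting protein-1b (JIP-1b, gene Mapk8ip1), cloned between HindIII and EcoRV sites that both remain intact. It encodes a C-terminal truncation comprising residues 471–707, with amino acids 1–470 deleted. Two substitutions are recorded, C478S and C699T, but the record does not explain their purpose. The fragment is expressed with an N-terminal T7 epitope tag supplied by the backbone, which allows detection or immunoprecipitation of the truncated protein with anti-T7 antibodies.

JIP-1 is described as a mammalian scaffold protein that mediates activation of a MAP kinase signalling pathway. A tagged deletion construct like this is typically used in transfected mammalian cells to map which regions of the scaffold are needed for binding pathway components or for signalling. The record does not state the specific role of the 471–707 region.
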