>Addgene plasmid #52132 | pcdna3 T7 Jip1b(471-707)(C478S and C699T) | depositor partial sequence | sequence record 81301 | T7 and Sp6
TACGTATTAGTCATCGCTATTACCATGGTGATGCGGTTTTGGCAGTACATCAATGGGCGTGGATAGCGGT
TTGACTCACGGGGATTTCCAAGTCTCCACCCCATTGACGTCAATGGGAGTTTGTTTTGGCACCAAAATCA
ACGGGACTTTCCAAAATGTCGTAACAACTCCGCCCCATTGACGCAAATGGGCGGTAGGCGTGTACGGTGG
GAGGTCTATATAAGCAGAGCTCTCTGGCTAACTAGAGAACCCACTGCTTACTGGCTTATCGAAATTAATA
CGACTCACTATAGGGAGACCCAAGCTTATGGCTAGCATGACTGGTGGACAGCAAATGGGTGGATCCGAGT
CCTTTGGGCTGTTCTCCAGCGTCATCAATGGGGAGGAGCATGAGCAAACCCATCGGGCTATATTCAGGTT
TGTGCCTCGGCATGAAGATGAACTTGAGCTGGAAGTGGATGACCCCCTGCTGGTGGAGCTGCAGGCAGAA
GACTATTGGTATGAGGCCTATAACATGCGCACCGGAGCCCGCGGGGTCTTCCCTGCCTACTATGCCATTG
AGGTCACCAAGGAGCCTGAGCACATGGCAGCCCTTGCCAAAAACAGCGACTGGATTGACCAGTTCCGGGT
GAAGTTCCTGGGGTCTGTCCAGGTTCCTTATCACAAGGGCAATGATGTCCTCTGTGCTGCTATGCAAAAG
ATCGCCACCACCCGCCGGCTCACCGTGCACTTTAACCCGCCCTCCAGCTGTGTCCTTGAGATCAGTGTCA
GGGGTGTCAAGATAGGCGTCAAAGCTGATGATGCTCTGGAGGCCAAGGGAAATAAATGTAGCCACTTCTT
CCAGCTAAAGAACATCTCTTTCTGTGGATACCATCCAAAGAATAACAAGTACTTTGGGTTTATCACTAAG
CACCCTGCTGACCACCGGTTTGCCTGCCATGTCTTTGTGTCTGAAGATTCCACCAAAGCCCTGGCGGAGT
CTGTGGGGCGTGCATTTCAGCAGTTCTACAAGCAGTTTGTGGAGTATACCACTCCTACAGAAGATATCTA
CTTGGAGTAGGCGGCCGCTCGAGCATGCATCTAGAGGGCCCTATTCTATAGTGTCACCTAAATGCTAGAG
CTCGCTGATCAGCCTCGACTGTGCCTTCTAGTTGCCAGCCATCTGTTGTTTGCCCCTCCCCCGTGCCTTC
CTTGACCCTGGAAGGTGCCACTCCCACTGTCCTTTCCTAATAAAATGAGGAAATTGCATCGCATTGTCTG
AGTAGGTGTCATTCTATTCTGGGGGGGTGGGGTGGGGCAGGACAGCAAGGGGGAGGATTGGGAAGACAAT
AGCAGGCATGCTGGGGA
