>Addgene plasmid #52132 | pcdna3 T7 Jip1b(471-707)(C478S and C699T) | addgene partial sequence | sequence record 83331 | CMV-F 5'-CGCAAATGGGCGGTAGGCGTG-3'
AGCTCTCTGGCTAACTAGAGAACCCACTGCTTACTGGCTTATCGAAATTAATACGACTCACTATAGGGAG
ACCCAAGCTTATGGCTAGCATGACTGGTGGACAGCAAATGGGTGGATCCGAGTCCTTTGGGCTGTTCTCC
AGCGTCATCAATGGGGAGGAGCATGAGCAAACCCATCGGGCTATATTCAGGTTTGTGCCTCGGCATGAAG
ATGAACTTGAGCTGGAAGTGGATGACCCCCTGCTGGTGGAGCTGCAGGCAGAAGACTATTGGTATGAGGC
CTATAACATGCGCACCGGAGCCCGCGGGGTCTTCCCTGCCTACTATGCCATTGAGGTCACCAAGGAGCCT
GAGCACATGGCAGCCCTTGCCAAAAACAGCGACTGGATTGACCAGTTCCGGGTGAAGTTCCTGGGGTCTG
TCCAGGTTCCTTATCACAAGGGCAATGATGTCCTCTGTGCTGCTATGCAAAAGATCGCCACCACCCGCCG
GCTCACCGTGCACTTTAACCCGCCCTCCAGCTGTGTCCTTGAGATCAGTGTCAGGGGTGTCAAGATAGGC
GTCAAAGCTGATGATGCTCTGGAGGCCAAGGGAAATAAATGTAGCCACTTCTTCCAGCTAAAGAACATCT
CTTTCTGTGGATACCATCCAAAGAATAACAAGTACTTTGGGTTTATCACTAAGCACCCTGCTGACCACCG
GTTTGCCTGCCATGTCTTTGTGTCTGAAGATTCCACCAAAGCCCTGGCGGAGTCTGTGGGGCGTGCATTT
CAGCAGTTCTACAAGCAGTTTGTGGAGTATACCACTCCTACAGAAGATATCTACTTGGAGTAGGCGGCCG
CTCGAGCATGCATCTAGAGGGCCCTATTCTATAGTGTCACCTAAATGCTAGAGCTCGCTGATCAGCCTCG
ACTGTGCCTTCTAGTTGCCAGCCATC
