>Addgene plasmid #52132 | pcdna3 T7 Jip1b(471-707)(C478S and C699T) | addgene partial sequence | sequence record 83332 | BGH-rev 5'-TAGAAGGCACAGTCGAGG-3'
TATAGAATAGGGCCCTCTAGATGCATGCTCGAGCGGCCGCCTACTCCAAGTAGATATCTTCTGTAGGAGT
GGTATACTCCACAAACTGCTTGTAGAACTGCTGAAATGCACGCCCCACAGACTCCGCCAGGGCTTTGGTG
GAATCTTCAGACACAAAGACATGGCAGGCAAACCGGTGGTCAGCAGGGTGCTTAGTGATAAACCCAAAGT
ACTTGTTATTCTTTGGATGGTATCCACAGAAAGAGATGTTCTTTAGCTGGAAGAAGTGGCTACATTTATT
TCCCTTGGCCTCCAGAGCATCATCAGCTTTGACGCCTATCTTGACACCCCTGACACTGATCTCAAGGACA
CAGCTGGAGGGCGGGTTAAAGTGCACGGTGAGCCGGCGGGTGGTGGCGATCTTTTGCATAGCAGCACAGA
GGACATCATTGCCCTTGTGATAAGGAACCTGGACAGACCCCAGGAACTTCACCCGGAACTGGTCAATCCA
GTCGCTGTTTTTGGCAAGGGCTGCCATGTGCTCAGGCTCCTTGGTGACCTCAATGGCATAGTAGGCAGGG
AAGACCCCGCGGGCTCCGGTGCGCATGTTATAGGCCTCATACCAATAGTCTTCTGCCTGCAGCTCCACCA
GCAGGGGGTCATCCACTTCCAGCTCAAGTTCATCTTCATGCCGAGGCACAAACCTGAATATAGCCCGATG
GGTTTGCTCATGCTCCTCCCCATTGATGACGCTGGAGAACAGCCCAAAGGACTCGGATCCACCCATTTGC
TGTCCACCAGTCATGCTAGCCATAAGCTTGGGTCTCCCTATAGTGAGTCGTATTAATTTCGATAAGCCAG
TAAGCAGTGGGTTCTCTAGTTAGCCAGAGAGCTCTGCTTA
